Addgene plasmid #158972: pAAV-pMecp2-dSaCas9-VP64-pU6-sgRNA
Purpose: Vector C encodes pAAV-pMecp2-dSaCas9-VP64-spA-pU6-sgRNA (BsaI) transgenes for AAV packaging and expression of CRISPR activator in neurons
Depositing lab: Chung Tin. Depositing organization: City University of Hong Kong. Publication: Targeted Transgene Activation in the Brain Tissue by Systemic Delivery of Engineered AAV1 Expressing CRISPRa. Lau CH, Ho JW, Lo PK, Tin C. Mol Ther Nucleic Acids. 2019 Jun 7;16:637-649. doi: 10.1016/j.omtn.2019.04.015. Epub 2019 Apr 23. PubMed 31108320.
Backbone
  Vector backbone: pX601 (Addgene #61591)
  Total vector size (bp): 6973
  Modifications to backbone: replaced CMV promoter with pMecp2; replace bGHpA with spA; replaced SaCas9 with dSaCas9-VP64
  Vector type: Mammalian Expression, AAV, CRISPR
Growth in bacteria
  Bacterial resistance: Ampicillin, 100 μg/mL
  Growth temperature: 37°C
  Growth strain: NEB Stable
  Copy number: High Copy
Gene/Insert
  Gene/Insert name: dSaCas9-VP64
  Species: Synthetic
  Insert size (bp): 3434
  Promoter: pMecp2
  Cloning method: Restriction Enzyme; 5′ cloning site AgeI (unknown if destroyed); 3′ cloning site EcoRI (unknown if destroyed)
  Sequencing primers: 5′ GCAGGTTGTAGTCGAACAGCAGCT; 3′ CAGCACAGACATTCTGGGCAACCT
Terms and licenses: Academic/Nonprofit Terms; Industry Terms: Not Available to Industry
How to cite: pAAV-pMecp2-dSaCas9-VP64-pU6-sgRNA was a gift from Chung Tin (Addgene plasmid # 158972 ; http://n2t.net/addgene:158972 ; RRID:Addgene_158972)
