[The description below was written by a language model from this plasmid's Addgene catalogue record and pLannotate feature annotations shown in this document.]
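Description:
pAAV-pMecp2-dSaCas9-VP64-pU6-sgRNA is an all-in-one AAV transfer plasmid of about 7 kb, derived from the pX601 SaCas9 backbone, for delivering a CRISPR activation (CRISPRa) system to neurons. It is propagated in E. coli through a high-copy ColE1/pUC-type origin and selected with ampicillin via the β-lactamase gene. An f1 phage origin is also present in the backbone. The transgene region is flanked by AAV2 inverted terminal repeats, which allow the cassette to be packaged into recombinant AAV particles when helper and capsid functions are supplied in trans. The automated annotation detects one ITR in full and the other only as short fragments, which is common for these structured repeats.

Two expression units sit between the ITRs. In the first, the compact Mecp2 promoter, which favours expression in neurons, drives a nuclease-dead Staphylococcus aureus Cas9 carrying a nucleoplasmin nuclear localization signal and fused to the VP64 transcriptional activation domain. The feature table picks VP64 up only as a short match to tandem VP16 repeats. The transcript ends in a short synthetic poly(A) signal. According to the record, the Mecp2 promoter, synthetic poly(A) and dSaCas9-VP64 replaced the CMV promoter, bGH poly(A) and active SaCas9 of the parent vector; small regulatory elements help keep the genome within AAV packaging capacity. In the second unit, a human U6 RNA polymerase III promoter precedes the SaCas9 guide RNA scaffold, with BsaI sites for inserting a user-chosen spacer. No specific target guide is recorded.

Once a guide is cloned, the vector is used to produce AAV that recruits dSaCas9-VP64 to a chosen promoter and activates transcription in neurons, including in brain tissue after systemic delivery.
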