Features (pLannotate 1.2.2; 17 found; start..end, strand, type, name):
     96..171     +  misc_RNA       Sa gRNA scaffold: guide RNA scaffold for the Staphylococcus aureus CRISPR/Cas9 system
    185..325     +  repeat_region  AAV2 ITR: inverted terminal repeat of adeno-associated virus serotype 2 inverted
    330..381     -  misc_feature   bom (fragment): basis of mobility region from pBR322
    400..855     +  rep_origin     f1 ori (sequence partly withheld): f1 bacteriophage origin of replication; arrow indicates direction of (+) strand synthesis
    856..905     -  misc_feature   bom (fragment): basis of mobility region from pBR322
   1007..1042    -  CDS            rop (fragment): Rop protein, which maintains plasmids at low copy number; rop
   1137..1241    +  promoter       AmpR promoter: bla
   1242..2102    +  CDS            AmpR: β-lactamase; bla; confers resistance to ampicillin, carbenicillin, and related antibiotics
   2273..2861    +  rep_origin     ori: high-copy-number ColE1/pMB1/pBR322/pUC origin of replication
   2934..2961    +  repeat_region  AAV2 ITR (fragment): inverted terminal repeat of adeno-associated virus serotype 2 inverted
   2990..3017    +  repeat_region  AAV2 ITR (fragment): inverted terminal repeat of adeno-associated virus serotype 2 inverted
   3071..3299    +  promoter       Mecp2 promoter: promoter for selective expression in neurons (Adachi et al., 2005; Gray et al., 2011)
   3363..6518    +  CDS            cas9: CAS9_STAAU - Experimental evidence at protein level: Swiss-Prot protein existence level 1. CRISPR (clustered regularly interspaced short palindromic repeat) is an adaptive immune system that provides protection against mobile genetic elements (viruses, transposable elements and conjugative plasmids). CRISPR clusters contain spacers, sequences complementary to antecedent mobile elements, and target invading nucleic acids. CRISPR clusters are transcribed and processed into CRISPR RNA (crRNA). In type II CRISPR systems correct processing of pre-crRNA requires a trans- encoded small RNA (tracrRNA)
   6519..6566    +  CDS            nucleoplasmin NLS: bipartite nuclear localization signal from nucleoplasmin
   6702..6718    +  CDS            VP96 (fragment): 6 tandem repeats of the minimal activation domain of herpes simplex virus VP16 (Cheng et al., 2013)
   6747..6795    +  polyA_signal   poly(A) signal: synthetic polyadenylation signal
   6801..67      +  promoter       U6 promoter (across the origin): RNA polymerase III promoter for human U6 snRNA
>Addgene plasmid #158972 | pAAV-pMecp2-dSaCas9-VP64-pU6-sgRNA | addgene full sequence | sequence record 310533 | Addgene NGS Result
TATCATATGCTTACCGTAACTTGAAAGTATTTCGATTTCTTGGCTTTATATATCTTGTGGAAAGGACGAA
ACACCGGAGACCACGGCAGGTCTCAGTTTTAGTACTCTGGAAACAGAATCTACTAAAACAAGGCAAAATG
CCGTGTTTATCTCGTCAACTTGTTGGCGAGATTTTTGCGGCCGCAGGAACCCCTAGTGATGGAGTTGGCC
ACTCCCTCTCTGCGCGCTCGCTCGCTCACTGAGGCCGGGCGACCAAAGGTCGCCCGACGCCCGGGCTTTG
CCCGGGCGGCCTCAGTGAGCGAGCGAGCGCGCAGCTGCCTGCAGGGGCGCCTGATGCGGTATTTTCTCCT
TACGCATCTGTGCGGTATTTCACACCGCATA
[95 nt withheld, positions 382-476]
T
[46 nt withheld, positions 478-523]
C
[141 nt withheld, positions 525-665]
CCTTTGACGTTGGAGTCCACGTTCTTT
[37 nt withheld, positions 693-729]
ACTCTATCTCGGGCTATTCTTTTGATTTATAAGGGATTTTGCCGATTTCGGTCTATTGGTTAAAAAATGA
GCTGATTTAACAAAAATTTAACGCGAATTTTAACAAAATATTAACGTTTACAATTTTATGGTGCACTCTC
AGTACAATCTGCTCTGATGCCGCATAGTTAAGCCAGCCCCGACACCCGCCAACACCCGCTGACGCGCCCT
GACGGGCTTGTCTGCTCCCGGCATCCGCTTACAGACAAGCTGTGACCGTCTCCGGGAGCTGCATGTGTCA
GAGGTTTTCACCGTCATCACCGAAACGCGCGAGACGAAAGGGCCTCGTGATACGCCTATTTTTATAGGTT
AATGTCATGATAATAATGGTTTCTTAGACGTCAGGTGGCACTTTTCGGGGAAATGTGCGCGGAACCCCTA
TTTGTTTATTTTTCTAAATACATTCAAATATGTATCCGCTCATGAGACAATAACCCTGATAAATGCTTCA
ATAATATTGAAAAAGGAAGAGTATGAGTATTCAACATTTCCGTGTCGCCCTTATTCCCTTTTTTGCGGCA
TTTTGCCTTCCTGTTTTTGCTCACCCAGAAACGCTGGTGAAAGTAAAAGATGCTGAAGATCAGTTGGGTG
CACGAGTGGGTTACATCGAACTGGATCTCAACAGCGGTAAGATCCTTGAGAGTTTTCGCCCCGAAGAACG
TTTTCCAATGATGAGCACTTTTAAAGTTCTGCTATGTGGCGCGGTATTATCCCGTATTGACGCCGGGCAA
GAGCAACTCGGTCGCCGCATACACTATTCTCAGAATGACTTGGTTGAGTACTCACCAGTCACAGAAAAGC
ATCTTACGGATGGCATGACAGTAAGAGAATTATGCAGTGCTGCCATAACCATGAGTGATAACACTGCGGC
CAACTTACTTCTGACAACGATCGGAGGACCGAAGGAGCTAACCGCTTTTTTGCACAACATGGGGGATCAT
GTAACTCGCCTTGATCGTTGGGAACCGGAGCTGAATGAAGCCATACCAAACGACGAGCGTGACACCACGA
TGCCTGTAGCAATGGCAACAACGTTGCGCAAACTATTAACTGGCGAACTACTTACTCTAGCTTCCCGGCA
ACAATTAATAGACTGGATGGAGGCGGATAAAGTTGCAGGACCACTTCTGCGCTCGGCCCTTCCGGCTGGC
TGGTTTATTGCTGATAAATCTGGAGCCGGTGAGCGTGGAAGCCGCGGTATCATTGCAGCACTGGGGCCAG
ATGGTAAGCCCTCCCGTATCGTAGTTATCTACACGACGGGGAGTCAGGCAACTATGGATGAACGAAATAG
ACAGATCGCTGAGATAGGTGCCTCACTGATTAAGCATTGGTAACTGTCAGACCAAGTTTACTCATATATA
CTTTAGATTGATTTAAAACTTCATTTTTAATTTAAAAGGATCTAGGTGAAGATCCTTTTTGATAATCTCA
TGACCAAAATCCCTTAACGTGAGTTTTCGTTCCACTGAGCGTCAGACCCCGTAGAAAAGATCAAAGGATC
TTCTTGAGATCCTTTTTTTCTGCGCGTAATCTGCTGCTTGCAAACAAAAAAACCACCGCTACCAGCGGTG
GTTTGTTTGCCGGATCAAGAGCTACCAACTCTTTTTCCGAAGGTAACTGGCTTCAGCAGAGCGCAGATAC
CAAATACTGTTCTTCTAGTGTAGCCGTAGTTAGGCCACCACTTCAAGAACTCTGTAGCACCGCCTACATA
CCTCGCTCTGCTAATCCTGTTACCAGTGGCTGCTGCCAGTGGCGATAAGTCGTGTCTTACCGGGTTGGAC
TCAAGACGATAGTTACCGGATAAGGCGCAGCGGTCGGGCTGAACGGGGGGTTCGTGCACACAGCCCAGCT
TGGAGCGAACGACCTACACCGAACTGAGATACCTACAGCGTGAGCTATGAGAAAGCGCCACGCTTCCCGA
AGGGAGAAAGGCGGACAGGTATCCGGTAAGCGGCAGGGTCGGAACAGGAGAGCGCACGAGGGAGCTTCCA
GGGGGAAACGCCTGGTATCTTTATAGTCCTGTCGGGTTTCGCCACCTCTGACTTGAGCGTCGATTTTTGT
GATGCTCGTCAGGGGGGCGGAGCCTATGGAAAAACGCCAGCAACGCGGCCTTTTTACGGTTCCTGGCCTT
TTGCTGGCCTTTTGCTCACATGTCCTGCAGGCAGCTGCGCGCTCGCTCGCTCACTGAGGCCGCCCGGGCG
TCGGGCGACCTTTGGTCGCCCGGCCTCAGTGAGCGAGCGAGCGCGCAGAGAGGGAGTGGCCAACTCCATC
ACTAGGGGTTCCTGCGGCCTCTAGAAAGCTTAGCTGAATGGGGTCCGCCTCTTTTCCCTGCCTAAACAGA
CAGGAACTCCTGCCAATTGAGGGCGTCACCGCTAAGGCTCCGCCCCAGCCTGGGCTCCACAACCAATGAA
GGGTAATCTCGACAAAGAGCAAGGGGTGGGGCGCGGGCGCGCAGGTGCAGCAGCACACAGGCTGGTCGGG
AGGGCGGGGCGCGACGTCTGCCGTGCGGGGTCCCGGCATCGGTTGCGCGCACCGGTGCCACCATGGCCCC
AAAGAAGAAGCGGAAGGTCGGTATCCACGGAGTCCCAGCAGCCAAGCGGAACTACATCCTGGGCCTGGCC
ATCGGCATCACCAGCGTGGGCTACGGCATCATCGACTACGAGACACGGGACGTGATCGATGCCGGCGTGC
GGCTGTTCAAAGAGGCCAACGTGGAAAACAACGAGGGCAGGCGGAGCAAGAGAGGCGCCAGAAGGCTGAA
GCGGCGGAGGCGGCATAGAATCCAGAGAGTGAAGAAGCTGCTGTTCGACTACAACCTGCTGACCGACCAC
AGCGAGCTGAGCGGCATCAACCCCTACGAGGCCAGAGTGAAGGGCCTGAGCCAGAAGCTGAGCGAGGAAG
AGTTCTCTGCCGCCCTGCTGCACCTGGCCAAGAGAAGAGGCGTGCACAACGTGAACGAGGTGGAAGAGGA
CACCGGCAACGAGCTGTCCACCAAAGAGCAGATCAGCCGGAACAGCAAGGCCCTGGAAGAGAAATACGTG
GCCGAACTGCAGCTGGAACGGCTGAAGAAAGACGGCGAAGTGCGGGGCAGCATCAACAGATTCAAGACCA
GCGACTACGTGAAAGAAGCCAAACAGCTGCTGAAGGTGCAGAAGGCCTACCACCAGCTGGACCAGAGCTT
CATCGACACCTACATCGACCTGCTGGAAACCCGGCGGACCTACTATGAGGGACCTGGCGAGGGCAGCCCC
TTCGGCTGGAAGGACATCAAAGAATGGTACGAGATGCTGATGGGCCACTGCACCTACTTCCCCGAGGAAC
TGCGGAGCGTGAAGTACGCCTACAACGCCGACCTGTACAACGCCCTGAACGACCTGAACAATCTCGTGAT
CACCAGGGACGAGAACGAGAAGCTGGAATATTACGAGAAGTTCCAGATCATCGAGAACGTGTTCAAGCAG
AAGAAGAAGCCCACCCTGAAGCAGATCGCCAAAGAAATCCTCGTGAACGAAGAGGATATTAAGGGCTACA
GAGTGACCAGCACCGGCAAGCCCGAGTTCACCAACCTGAAGGTGTACCACGACATCAAGGACATTACCGC
CCGGAAAGAGATTATTGAGAACGCCGAGCTGCTGGATCAGATTGCCAAGATCCTGACCATCTACCAGAGC
AGCGAGGACATCCAGGAAGAACTGACCAATCTGAACTCCGAGCTGACCCAGGAAGAGATCGAGCAGATCT
CTAATCTGAAGGGCTATACCGGCACCCACAACCTGAGCCTGAAGGCCATCAACCTGATCCTGGACGAGCT
GTGGCACACCAACGACAACCAGATCGCTATCTTCAACCGGCTGAAGCTGGTGCCCAAGAAGGTGGACCTG
TCCCAGCAGAAAGAGATCCCCACCACCCTGGTGGACGACTTCATCCTGAGCCCCGTCGTGAAGAGAAGCT
TCATCCAGAGCATCAAAGTGATCAACGCCATCATCAAGAAGTACGGCCTGCCCAACGACATCATTATCGA
GCTGGCCCGCGAGAAGAACTCCAAGGACGCCCAGAAAATGATCAACGAGATGCAGAAGCGGAACCGGCAG
ACCAACGAGCGGATCGAGGAAATCATCCGGACCACCGGCAAAGAGAACGCCAAGTACCTGATCGAGAAGA
TCAAGCTGCACGACATGCAGGAAGGCAAGTGCCTGTACAGCCTGGAAGCCATCCCTCTGGAAGATCTGCT
GAACAACCCCTTCAACTATGAGGTGGACCACATCATCCCCAGAAGCGTGTCCTTCGACAACAGCTTCAAC
AACAAGGTGCTCGTGAAGCAGGAAGAAGCCAGCAAGAAGGGCAACCGGACCCCATTCCAGTACCTGAGCA
GCAGCGACAGCAAGATCAGCTACGAAACCTTCAAGAAGCACATCCTGAATCTGGCCAAGGGCAAGGGCAG
AATCAGCAAGACCAAGAAAGAGTATCTGCTGGAAGAACGGGACATCAACAGGTTCTCCGTGCAGAAAGAC
TTCATCAACCGGAACCTGGTGGATACCAGATACGCCACCAGAGGCCTGATGAACCTGCTGCGGAGCTACT
TCAGAGTGAACAACCTGGACGTGAAAGTGAAGTCCATCAATGGCGGCTTCACCAGCTTTCTGCGGCGGAA
GTGGAAGTTTAAGAAAGAGCGGAACAAGGGGTACAAGCACCACGCCGAGGACGCCCTGATCATTGCCAAC
GCCGATTTCATCTTCAAAGAGTGGAAGAAACTGGACAAGGCCAAAAAAGTGATGGAAAACCAGATGTTCG
AGGAAAAGCAGGCCGAGAGCATGCCCGAGATCGAAACCGAGCAGGAGTACAAAGAGATCTTCATCACCCC
CCACCAGATCAAGCACATTAAGGACTTCAAGGACTACAAGTACAGCCACCGGGTGGACAAGAAGCCTAAT
AGAGAGCTGATTAACGACACCCTGTACTCCACCCGGAAGGACGACAAGGGCAACACCCTGATCGTGAACA
ATCTGAACGGCCTGTACGACAAGGACAATGACAAGCTGAAAAAGCTGATCAACAAGAGCCCCGAAAAGCT
GCTGATGTACCACCACGACCCCCAGACCTACCAGAAACTGAAGCTGATTATGGAACAGTACGGCGACGAG
AAGAATCCCCTGTACAAGTACTACGAGGAAACCGGGAACTACCTGACCAAGTACTCCAAAAAGGACAACG
GCCCCGTGATCAAGAAGATTAAGTATTACGGCAACAAACTGAACGCCCATCTGGACATCACCGACGACTA
CCCCAACAGCAGAAACAAGGTCGTGAAGCTGTCCCTGAAGCCCTACAGATTCGACGTGTACCTGGACAAT
GGCGTGTACAAGTTCGTGACCGTGAAGAATCTGGATGTGATCAAAAAAGAAAACTACTACGAAGTGAATA
GCAAGTGCTATGAGGAAGCTAAGAAGCTGAAGAAGATCAGCAACCAGGCCGAGTTTATCGCCTCCTTCTA
CAACAACGATCTGATCAAGATCAACGGCGAGCTGTATAGAGTGATCGGCGTGAACAACGACCTGCTGAAC
CGGATCGAAGTGAACATGATCGACATCACCTACCGCGAGTACCTGGAAAACATGAACGACAAGAGGCCCC
CCAGGATCATTAAGACAATCGCCTCCAAGACCCAGAGCATTAAGAAGTACAGCACAGACATTCTGGGCAA
CCTGTATGAAGTGAAATCTAAGAAGCACCCTCAGATCATCAAAAAGGGCAAAAGGCCGGCGGCCACGAAA
AAGGCCGGCCAGGCAAAAAAGAAAAAGGGATCCGGACGGGCTGACGCATTGGACGATTTTGATCTGGATA
TGCTGGGAAGTGACGCCCTCGATGATTTTGACCTTGACATGCTTGGTTCGGATGCCCTTGATGACTTTGA
CCTCGACATGCTCGGCAGTGACGCCCTTGATGATTTCGACCTGGACATGCTGATTAACTAAGAATTCAAT
AAAAGATCTTTATTTTCATTAGATCTGTGTGTTGGTTTTTTGTGTGGTACCGAGGGCCTATTTCCCATGA
TTCCTTCATATTTGCATATACGATACAAGGCTGTTAGAGAGATAATTGGAATTAATTTGACTGTAAACAC
AAAGATATTAGTACAAAATACGTGACGTAGAAAGTAATAATTTCTTGGGTAGTTTGCAGTTTTAAAATTA
TGTTTTAAAATGGAC
